>Addgene plasmid #207065 | ClhN-pADH3-Snf7-4V5-APEX2-URA | addgene full sequence | sequence record 424573 | Addgene NGS Result
GAACGCGGCCGCCAGCTGAAGCTTCGTACGTCCTTACGAAAAAAAAGATCAAGGAAACATGTCGGAAACA
AATGGGAAACAACAAAAAGGACTTATCATTCCTACTTTTTTGTCGAGGGCATTTGTCGAGGGTAATACTG
CATACTGCCTATTGTCGGTCCCGCAGAATTAATAGTGGCTGCTCATACACAACGAAAAAAATTGTTAACA
AAATAGAAGGATTCGTCTATGCCCTTTTTTCAGTGCGGAAATTATATACCACACAAGCCGTCGAAGCCCA
TAGGGTCCTTTAACAATAAAGACTCTCCTAAAAAAATTTTTCTTGTGACACGTCAGTGCAGGATATAAAT
GTAGCAAGCGTATATAACAAATGACAAAGGGTTCTTGCGCAAGGTTACTTTAGCGTTGCTGGATAATGAT
CGGATTGTTTTTAGATCACGATAGCACATTTGAGGAATCGTATCGAAACGGACAGGGCAAGAGTACGAGG
GCGAAATGAACTTATAACACCATTGATATTTTCTCCTCAATCTTATCATTCCACGCACATTATTTTCCTA
CTATGTTATGCGGGAACAGTTCCTAAGGAATTTTTCTAATGGCATTTCGGCAGCGTCATCAAATGTACGC
ACCCACTTCAAGTGATCATTCGCTCGTTACTACCTATCACGTGTCGCATCACTCGCGACGTCCATGCGCA
TGCTGTGCCGCAGGAGAATTCGAGATGCGAATGAGCAGCAGCCATTTTGATGTTGTGAGCATCGGAACGT
TTCTGCGTCCGTACACTGTCCTTTTGTTACTTAGATAATGGCTAAGGCAAGCAGTCCGGGCCACAGGAGT
CAAAGGCTTTTCGCCAGCTCCTAAACGCTGGAAGTGTAATTTTTTTTCGTCTTATAAAATTAAACAAACC
CTTTTAGAAAGGAACACTCGCTTTATCTCTTCGACCGAATTTACTATACATGGATATATATATATTATCT
TCTGTTCACAGTTAAAACTAGGAATAGTATAGTCATAAGTTAACACCATCATGTGGTCATCACTTTTTGG
TTGGACATCAAGTAATGCCAAGAATAAAGAGTCACCAACAAAGGCCATAGTGCGGTTGAGGGAGCATATC
AACCTTCTATCCAAAAAGCAATCGCATTTACGTACTCAAATTACAAATCAAGAGAATGAAGCTAGAATCT
TTTTGACGAAGGGCAATAAAGTAATGGCGAAGAATGCACTTAAAAAGAAGAAGACAATCGAACAACTTTT
AAGTAAGGTAGAAGGCACAATGGAGTCTATGGAACAGCAGCTATTCTCTATAGAAAGTGCAAACTTAAAT
CTAGAGACAATGAGGGCTATGCAGGAAGGTGCTAAGGCAATGAAAACTATTCACAGTGGCCTTGACATAG
ATAAAGTGGATGAAACTATGGACGAGATAAGGGAGCAAGTCGAATTAGGAGATGAAATAAGCGACGCTAT
ATCCAGGCCTTTAATTACTGGGGCAAACGAGGTGGATGAAGATGAGCTGGACGAGGAATTGGACATGCTG
GCTCAAGAAAATGCTAACCAAGAAACGTCCAAGATCGTTAATAATAATGTTAATGCGGCGCCTATCTCAG
AGAACAAAGTCTCACTACCTAGTGTTCCAAGTAATAAAATTAAACAAAGTGAGAACTCTGTGAAGGACGG
GGAAGAGGAAGAGGATGAAGAAGATGAAGATGAAAAAGCATTAAGAGAACTACAAGCAGAAATGGGGCTT
GCTAGCGGTAAACCAATTCCAAATCCATTGTTGGGTTTGGATTCTACTCCTAGCGGTAAACCAATTCCAA
ATCCATTGTTGGGTTTGGATTCTACTCCTAGCGGTAAACCAATTCCAAATCCATTGTTGGGTTTGGATTC
TACTCCTAGCGGTAAACCAATTCCAAATCCATTGTTGGGTTTGGATTCTACTCCTAGGGGAAAGTCTTAC
CCAACTGTGAGTGCTGATTACCAGGACGCCGTTGAGAAGGCGAAGAAGAAGCTCAGAGGCTTCATCGCTG
AGAAGAGATGCGCTCCTCTAATGCTCCGTTTGGCATTCCACTCTGCTGGAACCTTTGACAAGGGCACGAA
GACCGGTGGACCCTTCGGAACCATCAAGCACCCTGCCGAACTGGCTCACAGCGCTAACAACGGTCTTGAC
ATCGCTGTTAGGCTTTTGGAGCCACTCAAGGCGGAGTTCCCTATTTTGAGCTACGCCGATTTCTACCAGT
TGGCTGGCGTTGTTGCCGTTGAGGTCACGGGTGGACCTAAGGTTCCATTCCACCCTGGAAGAGAGGACAA
GCCTGAGCCACCACCAGAGGGTCGCTTGCCCGATCCCACTAAGGGTTCTGACCATTTGAGAGATGTGTTT
GGCAAAGCTATGGGGCTTACTGACCAAGATATCGTTGCTCTATCTGGGGGTCACACTATTGGAGCTGCAC
ACAAGGAGCGTTCTGGATTTGAGGGTCCCTGGACCTCTAATCCTCTTATTTTCGACAACTCATACTTCAC
GGAGTTGTTGAGTGGTGAGAAGGAAGGTCTCCTTCAGCTACCTTCTGACAAGGCTCTTTTGTCTGACCCT
GTATTCCGCCCTCTCGTTGACAAATATGCAGCGGACGAAGATGCCTTCTTTGCTGATTACGCTGAGGCTC
ACCAAAAGCTTTCCGAGCTTGGGTTTGCTGATGCCCTGCAGCTGCCTCCCCTGGAGCGCCTGACCCTGGA
CGCTCAGTGCAGATCTTGAGGCGCGCCACTTCTAAATAAGCGAATTTCTTATGATTTATGATTTTTATTA
TTAAATAAGTTATAAAAAAAATAAGTGTATACAAATTTTAAAGTGACTCTTAGGTTTTAAAACGAAAATT
CTTATTCTTGAGTAACTCTTTCCTGTAGGTCAGGTTGCTTTCTCAGGTATAGTATGAGGTCGCTCTTATT
GACCACACCTCTACCGGCAGATCCGCTAGGGATAACAGGGTAATATCTGCAGGTCGACAACCCTTAATAT
AACTTCGTATAATGTATGCTATACGAAGTTATTAGGTCTAGAGATCCCAATACAACAGATCACGTGATCT
TTTTGTAAGATGAAGTTGAAGTAGTGTTGCACCGTGCCAATGCAGGTGGCTATTAGATTAAATATGTGAT
TTGTTCTATTAAGTTTCCTGTATAATTAATGGGGAGCGCTGATTCTCTTTTGGTACGCTTCCCATCCAGC
ATTTCTGTATCTTTCACCTTCAACCTTAGGATCTCTACCCTTGGCGAAAAGTCCTCTGCCAACAATGATG
ATATCTGATCCACCACTTACAACTTCGTCGACGGTTCTGTACTGCTGACCCAATGCATCGCCTTTGTCGT
CTAAACCTACACCTGGGGTCATGATTAGCCAATCAAACCCTTCTTCTCTTCCTCCCATATCGTTCTGAGC
AATGAACCCAATAACGAAATCTTTATCACTCTTTGCAATATCAACGGTACCCTTAGTATATTCACCGTGT
GCTAGAGAACCCTTGGAAGACAATTCAGCAAGCATCAATAATCCCCTTGGTTCTTTGGTGACCTCTTGCG
CACCTTGTTTCAAGCCAGCAACAATACCAGCACCAGTAACCCCGTGGGCGTTGGTGATATCAGACCATTC
TGCGATACGGTAAACGCCCGATGTATATTGTAATTTGACTGTGTTACCGATATCGGCGAATTTTCTGTCC
TCAAATATCAAGAACTTGTATTTCTCTGCCAATGCTTTCAATGGAACGACAGTACCCTCATAACTGAAAT
CATCCAAGATATCAACGTGTGTTTTCAAAAGGCAAATGTATGGACCCAACGTTTCAACAAGTTTCAATAG
CTCATCAGTCGAACGAACGTCAAGAGAAGCACACAAATTGGTCTTCTTTTCATCCATTAAACGTAAAAGT
TTCGATGCAACCGGACTTGCATGAGTCTCAGCTCTACTGGTATATGATTTTGTGGACATGGTGCAACTAA
TTGACGGGAGTGTATTGACGCTGGCGTACTGGCTTTCACAAAATGGCCCAATCACAACCACATCTTAGAT
AGTTGAAATGACTTTAGATAACATCAATTGAGATGAGCTTAATCATGTCAAAGCTAAAAGTGTCACCATG
AACGACAATTCTTAAGCAAATCACGTGATATAGATCCACGAATAACCACCATTTGATGCTCGAGGCAAGT
AATGTGTGTAAAAAAATGCGTTACCACCATCCAATGCAGACCGATCTTCTACCCAGAATCACATATATTT
ATGTACCGAGTACCTTTTTTCTATCTTCCAATTGCTTCTCCCATATGATTGTCTCCGTAAGCTCGAAATT
TCTAAGTTGGATTTTAATCTTCACGCAGGATGACAGTTCGATGAGCTTCTGAGGAGTGTTTAGAACATAA
TCATTTATCCATGGTCTATCTCTTCTTGTCGCTTTTTCTCCTCGATAGAACCTAAATAAAACGAGCTCTC
GAGAACCCTTAATATAACTTCGTATAATGTATGCTATACGAAGTTATTAGGTGATATCAGATCCACTAGT
GGCCTATGCGGCCGCGGATCTGCCGGTCTCCCTATAGTGAGTCGTATTAATTTCGATAAGCCAGGTTAAC
CTGCATTAATGAATCGGCCAACGCGCGGGGAGAGGCGGTTTGCGTATTGGGCGCTCTTCCGCTTCCTCGC
TCACTGACTCGCTGCGCTCGGTCGTTCGGCTGCGGCGAGCGGTATCAGCTCACTCAAAGGCGGTAATACG
GTTATCCACAGAATCAGGGGATAACGCAGGAAAGAACATGTGAGCAAAAGGCCAGCAAAAGGCCAGGAAC
CGTAAAAAGGCCGCGTTGCTGGCGTTTTTCCATAGGCTCCGCCCCCCTGACGAGCATCACAAAAATCGAC
GCTCAAGTCAGAGGTGGCGAAACCCGACAGGACTATAAAGATACCAGGCGTTTCCCCCTGGAAGCTCCCT
CGTGCGCTCTCCTGTTCCGACCCTGCCGCTTACCGGATACCTGTCCGCCTTTCTCCCTTCGGGAAGCGTG
GCGCTTTCTCATAGCTCACGCTGTAGGTATCTCAGTTCGGTGTAGGTCGTTCGCTCCAAGCTGGGCTGTG
TGCACGAACCCCCCGTTCAGCCCGACCGCTGCGCCTTATCCGGTAACTATCGTCTTGAGTCCAACCCGGT
AAGACACGACTTATCGCCACTGGCAGCAGCCACTGGTAACAGGATTAGCAGAGCGAGGTATGTAGGCGGT
GCTACAGAGTTCTTGAAGTGGTGGCCTAACTACGGCTACACTAGAAGAACAGTATTTGGTATCTGCGCTC
TGCTGAAGCCAGTTACCTTCGGAAAAAGAGTTGGTAGCTCTTGATCCGGCAAACAAACCACCGCTGGTAG
CGGTGGTTTTTTTGTTTGCAAGCAGCAGATTACGCGCAGAAAAAAAGGATCTCAAGAAGATCCTTTGATC
TTTTCTACGGGGTCTGACGCTCAGTGGAACGAAAACTCACGTTAAGGGATTTTGGTCATGAGATTATCAA
AAAGGATCTTCACCTAGATCCTTTTAAATTAAAAATGAAGTTTTAAATCAATCTAAAGTATATATGAGTA
AACTTGGTCTGACAGTTACCAATGCTTAATCAGTGAGGCACCTATCTCAGCGATCTGTCTATTTCGTTCA
TCCATAGTTGCCTGACTCCCCGTCGTGTAGATAACTACGATACGGGAGGGCTTACCATCTGGCCCCAGTG
CTGCAATGATACCGCGAGACCCACGCTCACCGGCTCCAGATTTATCAGCAATAAACCAGCCAGCCGGAAG
GGCCGAGCGCAGAAGTGGTCCTGCAACTTTATCCGCCTCCATCCAGTCTATTAATTGTTGCCGGGAAGCT
AGAGTAAGTAGTTCGCCAGTTAATAGTTTGCGCAACGTTGTTGCCATTGCTACAGGCATCGTGGTGTCAC
GCTCGTCGTTTGGTATGGCTTCATTCAGCTCCGGTTCCCAACGATCAAGGCGAGTTACATGATCCCCCAT
GTTGTGCAAAAAAGCGGTTAGCTCCTTCGGTCCTCCGATCGTTGTCAGAAGTAAGTTGGCCGCAGTGTTA
TCACTCATGGTTATGGCAGCACTGCATAATTCTCTTACTGTCATGCCATCCGTAAGATGCTTTTCTGTGA
CTGGTGAGTACTCAACCAAGTCATTCTGAGAATAGTGTATGCGGCGACCGAGTTGCTCTTGCCCGGCGTC
AATACGGGATAATACCGCGCCACATAGCAGAACTTTAAAAGTGCTCATCATTGGAAAACGTTCTTCGGGG
CGAAAACTCTCAAGGATCTTACCGCTGTTGAGATCCAGTTCGATGTAACCCACTCGTGCACCCAACTGAT
CTTCAGCATCTTTTACTTTCACCAGCGTTTCTGGGTGAGCAAAAACAGGAAGGCAAAATGCCGCAAAAAA
GGGAATAAGGGCGACACGGAAATGTTGAATACTCATACTCTTCCTTTTTCAATATTATTGAAGCATTTAT
CAGGGTTATTGTCTCATGAGCGGATACATATTTGAATGTATTTAGAAAAATAAACAAATAGGGGTTCCGC
GCACATTTCCCCGAAAAGTGCCACCTGACGTCTAAGAAACCATTATTATCATGACATTAACCTATAAAAA
TAGGCGTATCACGAGGCCCTTTCGTCTCGCGCGTTTCGGTGATGACGGTGAAAACCTCTGACACATGCAG
CTCCCGGAGACGGTCACAGCTTGTCTGTAAGCGGATGCCGGGAGCAGACAAGCCCGTCAGGGCGCGTCAG
CGGGTGTTGGCGGGTGTCGGGGCTGGCTTAACTATGCGGCATCAGAGCAGATTGTACTGAGAGTGCACCA
TATGGACATATTGTCGTTAGAACGCGGCTACAATTAATACATAACCTTATGTATCATACACATACGATTT
AGGTGACACTATA
Features (pLannotate 1.2.2; 15 found; start..end, strand, type, name):
   1031..1750    +  CDS            SNF7: SNF7_YEAST - Also known as DID1 From Saccharomyces cerevisiae (strain ATCC 204508 / S288c) (Baker's yeast).
   1948..2695    +  CDS            APEX2 (fragment): soybean ascorbate peroxidase, engineered to serve as a monomeric tag for electron microscopy and live-cell proteomics (Lam et al., 2015) more active than the original APEX due to the A134P mutation
   2702..2728    +  CDS            NES: nuclear export signal from the HIV Rev protein (Fischer et al., 1995)
   2770..2957    +  terminator     ADH1 terminator: S. cerevisiae ADH1; transcription terminator for the S. cerevisiae alcohol dehydrogenase 1 (ADH1) gene
   3009..3042    -  protein_bind   loxP: Cre-mediated recombination occurs in the 8-bp core sequence (GCATACAT). Cre recombinase
   3194..3979    -  CDS            URA3: PYRF_YEAST - Experimental evidence at protein level: Swiss-Prot protein existence level 1. From Saccharomyces cerevisiae (strain ATCC 204508 / S288c) (Baker's yeast).
   4494..4527    -  protein_bind   loxP: Cre-mediated recombination occurs in the 8-bp core sequence (GCATACAT). Cre recombinase
   4581..4599    -  promoter       T7 promoter: promoter for bacteriophage T7 RNA polymerase
   4621..4674    -  CDS            lacI (fragment): lac repressor; lacI; The lac repressor binds to the lac operator to inhibit transcription in E. coli. This inhibition can be relieved by adding lactose or isopropyl-β-D-thiogalactopyranoside (IPTG).
   4857..5445    -  rep_origin     ori: high-copy-number ColE1/pMB1/pBR322/pUC origin of replication
   5616..6476    -  CDS            AmpR: β-lactamase; bla; confers resistance to ampicillin, carbenicillin, and related antibiotics
   6477..6581    -  promoter       AmpR promoter: bla
   6676..6711    +  CDS            rop (fragment): Rop protein, which maintains plasmids at low copy number; rop
   6813..6864    +  misc_feature   bom (fragment): basis of mobility region from pBR322
   6927..2       +  promoter       SP6 promoter (across the origin): promoter for bacteriophage SP6 RNA polymerase
