[The description below was written by a language model from this plasmid's Addgene catalogue record and pLannotate feature annotations shown in this document.]
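Description:
ClhN-pADH3-Snf7-4V5-APEX2-URA is a yeast expression plasmid of about 6.9 kb built on the ClhN-URA backbone. It is propagated in E. coli through a high-copy ColE1/pUC-type origin with ampicillin selection (AmpR under its own bla promoter). Selection in Saccharomyces cerevisiae relies on a URA3 marker, which complements uracil auxotrophy. The URA3 cassette is flanked by two loxP sites, so Cre recombinase could in principle excise the marker for reuse. The feature table shows no yeast replication origin or centromere (no 2μ or CEN/ARS), which would be consistent with an integrating vector, although the record does not state the mode of maintenance or any integration locus. Small annotated fragments of lacI, rop and bom, together with T7 and SP6 promoters at the backbone junctions, appear to be leftovers from the parental cloning vector.

The payload is the S. cerevisiae SNF7 open reading frame (also known as DID1). According to the catalogue entry it is driven by the ADH3 promoter, which is not annotated in the feature table but presumably occupies the region upstream of the coding sequence. Snf7 is fused at its C terminus to a 4xV5 epitope tag and APEX2, the engineered soybean ascorbate peroxidase that generates electron-dense contrast for electron microscopy. The V5 repeats are also unannotated and probably lie in the gap between SNF7 and APEX2. A short HIV Rev nuclear export signal follows APEX2, and the ADH1 terminator ends the transcript. The construct gives moderate overexpression of the fusion and serves as a late endosome marker within a set of APEX2-based organelle markers for yeast electron microscopy. The depositor notes that the tagged Snf7 is only partially functional.
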