Addgene plasmid #207065: ClhN-pADH3-Snf7-4V5-APEX2-URA
Purpose: Moderate overexpression of Snf7-4V5-APEX2 under ADH3 promoter. Marker for late endosomes. Only partially functional.
Depositing lab: Zhiping Xie. Depositing organization: Shanghai Jiao Tong University. Publication: A Validated Set of Ascorbate Peroxidase-Based Organelle Markers for Electron Microscopy of Saccharomyces cerevisiae. Li H, He CW, Zhu J, Xie Z. mSphere. 2022 Aug 31;7(4):e0010722. doi: 10.1128/msphere.00107-22. Epub 2022 Jun 21. PubMed 35727034.
Backbone
  Vector backbone: ClhN-URA
  Vector type: Yeast Expression
Growth in bacteria
  Bacterial resistance: Ampicillin, 100 μg/mL
  Growth temperature: 37°C
  Growth strain: DH5alpha
  Copy number: High Copy
Gene/Insert
  Gene/Insert name: Snf7
  Species: S. cerevisiae (budding yeast)
  Promoter: pADH3
  Tag / fusion protein: 4xV5-APEX2 (C terminal on insert)
  Cloning method: Gibson Cloning
Terms and licenses: Academic/Nonprofit Terms; Industry Terms: Not Available to Industry
How to cite: ClhN-pADH3-Snf7-4V5-APEX2-URA was a gift from Zhiping Xie (Addgene plasmid # 207065 ; http://n2t.net/addgene:207065 ; RRID:Addgene_207065)
